Addgene plasmid #177009: CHAF1B_pLENTI-CAG-IRES-GFP
Purpose: Mammalian lentiviral expression vector encoding CHAF1B
Depositing lab: Roger Reeves. Depositing organization: Johns Hopkins University and School of Medicine. Publication: Overexpression screen of chromosome 21 genes reveals modulators of Sonic hedgehog signaling relevant to Down syndrome. Moyer AJ, Fernandez FX, Li Y, Klinedinst DK, Florea LD, Kazuki Y, Oshimura M, Reeves RH. Dis Model Mech. 2023 Apr 1;16(4):dmm049712. doi: 10.1242/dmm.049712. Epub 2023 Apr 13. PubMed 36995257.
Backbone
  Vector backbone: plenti-CAG-gate-FLAG-IRES-GFP
  Backbone manufacturer: Derived from Addgene #107398; KanR replaced with AmpR
  Backbone size w/o insert (bp): 9341
  Vector type: Lentiviral
Growth in bacteria
  Bacterial resistance: Ampicillin, 100 μg/mL
  Growth temperature: 30°C
  Growth strain: NEB Stable
  Copy number: Low Copy
Gene/Insert
  Gene/Insert name: CHAF1B (alt names: CAF1; MPP7)
  Species: H. sapiens (human)
  Insert size (bp): 1689
  Entrez Gene: CHAF1B (a.k.a. CAF-1, CAF-IP60, CAF1, CAF1A, CAF1P60, MPHOSPH7, MPP7)
  Promoter: CAG
  Cloning method: Gateway Cloning
Resource information
  A portion of this plasmid was derived from a plasmid made by: Derived from Addgene #53862
Terms and licenses: Academic/Nonprofit Terms; Industry Terms: Not Available to Industry
How to cite: CHAF1B_pLENTI-CAG-IRES-GFP was a gift from Roger Reeves (Addgene plasmid # 177009 ; http://n2t.net/addgene:177009 ; RRID:Addgene_177009)
