[The description below was written by a language model from this plasmid's Addgene catalogue record and pLannotate feature annotations shown in this document.]
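Description:
CHAF1B_pLENTI-CAG-IRES-GFP is a self-inactivating, HIV-1-based lentiviral transfer plasmid for expressing human CHAF1B, the p60 subunit of chromatin assembly factor 1, in mammalian cells. It was built by Gateway recombination into a plenti-CAG-gate-FLAG-IRES-GFP backbone in which the original kanamycin marker was replaced by ampicillin resistance. In bacteria it is maintained through a ColE1/pUC-type origin and selected with AmpR. The catalogue nevertheless lists it as low copy and names a recombination-tolerant strain as the growth host, which is common for repeat-containing lentiviral plasmids. An f1 origin, a T7 promoter and an SV40 origin with poly(A) signal also lie in the backbone.

Viral genomic RNA is driven by a CMV enhancer/promoter fused to a truncated 5' LTR, an arrangement that typically makes packaging Tat-independent. This is followed by the Ψ packaging signal with a partial gag sequence, the RRE for Rev-dependent export, and the cPPT/CTS. The internal cassette uses the CAG promoter (CMV enhancer, chicken β-actin promoter and chimeric intron) to transcribe the CHAF1B coding sequence, which is flanked by attB1 and attB2 sites. A FLAG fragment is annotated just downstream of attB2, but the record does not state whether it is fused in frame to the protein. An EMCV IRES then allows EGFP translation from the same transcript, marking transduced cells. A WPRE boosts expression ahead of the ΔU3 3' LTR.

Two sequence records, the repository's sequencing result and the depositor's file, differ slightly in length and start point but show the same feature layout. The associated publication describes an overexpression screen of chromosome 21 genes for modulators of Sonic hedgehog signalling relevant to Down syndrome.
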