Features (pLannotate 1.2.2; 29 found; start..end, strand, type, name):
    129..246     +  misc_feature   cPPT/CTS: central polypurine tract and central termination sequence of HIV-1
    344..723     +  enhancer       CMV enhancer: human cytomegalovirus immediate early enhancer
    726..1001    +  promoter       chicken β-actin promoter: No description available
   1002..2010    +  intron         chimeric intron: chimera between introns from chicken β-actin and rabbit β-globin
   2126..2150    +  protein_bind   attB1: mutant version of attB; recombination site for the Gateway® BP reaction BP Clonase™
   2153..3829    +  CDS            CHAF1B: CAF1B_HUMAN - Also known as CAF1A, CAF1P60, MPHOSPH7, MPP7. Experimental evidence at protein level: Swiss-Prot protein existence level 1. Complex that is thought to mediate chromatin assembly in DNA replication and DNA repair. Assembles histone octamers onto replicating DNA in vitro. CAF-1 performs the first step of the nucleosome assembly process, bringing newly synthesized histones H3 and H4 to replicating DNA; histones H2A/H2B can bind to this chromatin precursor subsequent to DNA replication to complete the histone octamer. From Homo sapiens (Human).
   3834..3858    -  protein_bind   attB2: mutant version of attB; recombination site for the Gateway® BP reaction BP Clonase™
   3881..3901    +  CDS            FLAG (fragment): FLAG® epitope tag, followed by an enterokinase cleavage site
   3925..4485    +  misc_feature   IRES: internal ribosome entry site (IRES) of the encephalomyocarditis virus (EMCV)
   4488..5207    +  CDS            EGFP: the original enhanced GFP (Yang et al., 1996) mammalian codon-optimized
   5218..5248    +  misc_feature   MCS (fragment): pUC18/19 multiple cloning site
   5283..5871    +  misc_feature   WPRE: woodchuck hepatitis virus posttranscriptional regulatory element
   5872..5891    +  misc_feature   MCS (fragment): pBluescript multiple cloning site
   5893..6078    +  CDS            nef (fragment): NEF_HV1Z2 - Experimental evidence at protein level: Swiss-Prot protein existence level 1. Extracellular Nef protein targets CD4(+) T-lymphocytes for apoptosis by interacting with CXCR4 surface receptors. From Human immunodeficiency virus type 1 group M subtype D (isolate Z2/CDC-Z34) (HIV-1).
   6080..6313    +  LTR            3' LTR (ΔU3): self-inactivating 3' long terminal repeat (LTR) from HIV-1
   6385..6506    +  polyA_signal   SV40 poly(A) signal: SV40 polyadenylation signal
   6546..6681    +  rep_origin     SV40 ori: SV40 origin of replication
   6702..6720    -  promoter       T7 promoter: promoter for bacteriophage T7 RNA polymerase
   6743..7101    -  rep_origin     f1 ori (sequence partly withheld): f1 bacteriophage origin of replication; arrow indicates direction of (+) strand synthesis
   7128..7232    +  promoter       AmpR promoter: bla
   7233..8093    +  CDS            AmpR: β-lactamase; bla; confers resistance to ampicillin, carbenicillin, and related antibiotics
   8264..8852    +  rep_origin     ori: high-copy-number ColE1/pMB1/pBR322/pUC origin of replication
   9027..9330    +  enhancer       CMV enhancer: human cytomegalovirus immediate early enhancer
   9331..9530    +  promoter       CMV promoter: human cytomegalovirus (CMV) immediate early promoter
   9548..9728    +  LTR            5' LTR (truncated): truncated 5' long terminal repeat (LTR) from HIV-1
   9775..9900    +  misc_feature   HIV-1 Ψ: packaging signal of human immunodeficiency virus type 1
   9884..10222   +  CDS            HIV-1 gag (fragment): gag protein from human immunodeficiency virus 1; gag
  10399..10632   +  misc_feature   RRE: The Rev response element (RRE) of HIV-1 allows for Rev-dependent mRNA export from the nucleus to the cytoplasm.
  11009..79      +  CDS            Rev (fragment) (across the origin): human immunodeficiency virus 1 (HIV-1) Rev protein; rev; enhances nuclear export of unspliced and incompletely spliced viral mRNAs
>Addgene plasmid #177009 | CHAF1B_pLENTI-CAG-IRES-GFP | depositor full sequence | sequence record 343063 | Full Sequence
GACCCGACAGGCCCGAAGGAATAGAAGAAGAAGGTGGAGAGAGAGACAGAGACAGATCCATTCGATTAGT
GAACGGATCGGCACTGCGTGCGCCAATTCTGCAGACAAATGGCAGTATTCATCCACAATTTTAAAAGAAA
AGGGGGGATTGGGGGGTACAGTGCAGGGGAAAGAATAGTAGACATAATAGCAACAGACATACAAACTAAA
GAATTACAAAAACAAATTACAAAAATTCAAAATTTTCGGGTTTATTACAGGGACAGCAGAGATCCAGTTT
GGTTAGTACCGGGCCCGCTCTAGCCCTAGATTTAAATCGATGTACGGGCCAGATATACGCGTTGACATTG
ATTATTGACTAGTTATTAATAGTAATCAATTACGGGGTCATTAGTTCATAGCCCATATATGGAGTTCCGC
GTTACATAACTTACGGTAAATGGCCCGCCTGGCTGACCGCCCAACGACCCCCGCCCATTGACGTCAATAA
TGACGTATGTTCCCATAGTAACGCCAATAGGGACTTTCCATTGACGTCAATGGGTGGACTATTTACGGTA
AACTGCCCACTTGGCAGTACATCAAGTGTATCATATGCCAAGTACGCCCCCTATTGACGTCAATGACGGT
AAATGGCCCGCCTGGCATTATGCCCAGTACATGACCTTATGGGACTTTCCTACTTGGCAGTACATCTACG
TATTAGTCATCGCTATTACCATGGGTCGAGGTGAGCCCCACGTTCTGCTTCACTCTCCCCATCTCCCCCC
CCTCCCCACCCCCAATTTTGTATTTATTTATTTTTTAATTATTTTGTGCAGCGATGGGGGCGGGGGGGGG
GGGGGCGCGCGCCAGGCGGGGCGGGGCGGGGCGAGGGGCGGGGCGGGGCGAGGCGGAGAGGTGCGGCGGC
AGCCAATCAGAGCGGCGCGCTCCGAAAGTTTCCTTTTATGGCGAGGCGGCGGCGGCGGCGGCCCTATAAA
AAGCGAAGCGCGCGGCGGGCGGGAGTCGCTGCGTTGCCTTCGCCCCGTGCCCCGCTCCGCGCCGCCTCGC
GCCGCCCGCCCCGGCTCTGACTGACCGCGTTACTCCCACAGGTGAGCGGGCGGGACGGCCCTTCTCCTCC
GGGCTGTAATTAGCGCTTGGTTTAATGACGGCTCGTTTCTTTTCTGTGGCTGCGTGAAAGCCTTAAAGGG
CTCCGGGAGGGCCCTTTGTGCGGGGGGGAGCGGCTCGGGGGGTGCGTGCGTGTGTGTGTGCGTGGGGAGC
GCCGCGTGCGGCCCGCGCTGCCCGGCGGCTGTGAGCGCTGCGGGCGCGGCGCGGGGCTTTGTGCGCTCCG
CGTGTGCGCGAGGGGAGCGCGGCCGGGGGCGGTGCCCCGCGGTGCGGGGGGGCTGCGAGGGGAACAAAGG
CTGCGTGCGGGGTGTGTGCGTGGGGGGGTGAGCAGGGGGTGTGGGCGCGGCGGTCGGGCTGTAACCCCCC
CCTGCACCCCCCTCCCCGAGTTGCTGAGCACGGCCCGGCTTCGGGTGCGGGGCTCCGTGCGGGGCGTGGC
GCGGGGCTCGCCGTGCCGGGCGGGGGGTGGCGGCAGGTGGGGGTGCCGGGCGGGGCGGGGCCGCCTCGGG
CCGGGGAGGGCTCGGGGGAGGGGCGCGGCGGCCCCGGAGCGCCGGCGGCTGTCGAGGCGCGGCGAGCCGC
AGCCATTGCCTTTTATGGTAATCGTGCGAGAGGGCGCAGGGACTTCCTTTGTCCCAAATCTGGCGGAGCC
GAAATCTGGGAGGCGCCGCCGCACCCCCTCTAGCGGGCGCGGGCGAAGCGGTGCGGCGCCGGCAGGAAGG
AAATGGGCGGGGAGGGCCTTCGTGCGTCGCCGCGCCGCCGTCCCCTTCTCCATCTCCAGCCTCGGGGCTG
CCGCAGGGGGACGGCTGCCTTCGGGGGGGACGGGGCAGGGCGGGGTTCGGCTTCTGGCGTGTGACCGGCG
GCTCTAGAGCCTCTGCTAACCATGTTCATGCCTTCTTCTTTTTCCTACAGCTCCTGGGCAACGTGCTGGT
TATTGTGCTGTCTCATCATTTTGGCAAAGAATTCCCCTAGCCGCGGAATCTAGACTGCCGGATCGAATTG
TCGACGAATTCGGATCTGGCCAATCACAAGTTTGTACAAAAAAGCAGGCTTAATGAAAGTCATCACTTGT
GAAATAGCCTGGCACAACAAGGAGCCCGTGTACAGCCTGGACTTCCAGCATGGGACGGCTGGGAGGATCC
ACAGACTGGCGTCTGCCGGCGTGGACACCAATGTCAGGATCTGGAAGGTAGAAAAGGGACCAGATGGAAA
AGCCATCGTGGAATTTTTGTCCAATCTTGCTCGTCATACCAAAGCCGTCAATGTTGTGCGTTTTTCTCCA
ACTGGGGAAATTTTAGCATCGGGAGGAGATGATGCTGTCATCCTATTGTGGAAGGTGAATGATAACAAGG
AGCCGGAGCAGATCGCTTTTCAGGATGAGGACGAGGCCCAGCTGAACAAGGAGAACTGGACGGTTGTGAA
GACTCTGCGGGGCCACTTAGAAGATGTGTATGATATTTGCTGGGCAACTGATGGGAATTTAATGGCTTCT
GCCTCTGTGGATAACACAGCCATCATATGGGATGTCAGCAAAGGACAAAAGATATCAATTTTTAATGAAC
ATAAAAGTTATGTCCAAGGAGTAACCTGGGACCCTTTGGGTCAATATGTTGCTACTCTGAGCTGTGACAG
GGTGCTGCGAGTATACAGTATACAGAAGAAGCGTGTGGCTTTCAATGTTTCGAAGATGCTGTCTGGAATA
GGGGCTGAAGGAGAGGCAAGAAGCTACCGGATGTTTCACGACGACAGCATGAAGTCTTTCTTCCGTAGAC
TGAGTTTCACTCCCGACGGATCTTTGCTTCTCACGCCAGCTGGATGTGTGGAATCTGGTGAAAATGTAAT
GAATACCACTTATGTTTTCTCCAGGAAGAATCTTAAAAGGCCCATCGCTCATCTTCCATGTCCTGGAAAA
GCCACTCTTGCTGTTCGCTGCTGTCCGGTCTACTTTGAACTGAGGCCAGTGGTGGAAACGGGTGTGGAGC
TGATGAGTCTGCCCTACCGCCTGGTGTTTGCTGTGGCCTCGGAGGATTCCGTGCTTCTGTATGACACCCA
GCAGTCCTTCCCTTTTGGTTACGTGTCTAATATACATTACCACACCCTCAGTGACATTTCATGGTCCAGC
GATGGTGCCTTCCTGGCCATTTCTTCCACGGACGGTTACTGCTCATTTGTGACATTTGAGAAAGATGAAC
TTGGAATTCCTTTGAAAGAGAAGCCAGTTTTGAACATGAGAACTCCTGATACAGCAAAGAAAACCAAGAG
TCAGACACATCGAGGGTCTTCGCCAGGACCCAGACCGGTAGAGGGAACCCCTGCCAGCAGAACCCAAGAC
CCCAGCAGCCCCGGCACGACTCCCCCTCAGGCCAGACAGGCCCCAGCCCCAACAGTCATCAGGGACCCTC
CCTCCATCACTCCTGCTGTCAAAAGCCCCTTGCCGGGGCCTTCGGAGGAGAAGACCCTGCAGCCCAGTAG
TCAAAACACAAAAGCCCACCCATCCCGGAGGGTCACTCTGAACACACTGCAAGCCTGGAGCAAGACAACA
CCCCGGAGAATAAACTTAACACCCTTAAAGACGGACACTCCACCAAGTTCTGTACCAACCAGTGTGATTT
CCACCCCTTCTACAGAAGAAATTCAGTCAGAGACGCCTGGAGACGCTCAGGGCAGTCCCCCAGAGCTAAA
GCGGCCCAGACTCGATGAAAACAAAGGAGGCACGGAAAGTCTGGACCCTTAGTACCCAGCTTTCTTGTAC
AAAGTGGTGGGAGGAGGTGGATCTGGCGACTACAAGGACGACGATGACAAGTGACTCGAGCGGGATCAAT
TCCGCCCCCCCCCTAACGTTACTGGCCGAAGCCGCTTGGAATAAGGCCGGTGTGCGTTTGTCTATATGTT
ATTTTCCACCATATTGCCGTCTTTTGGCAATGTGAGGGCCCGGAAACCTGGCCCTGTCTTCTTGACGAGC
ATTCCTAGGGGTCTTTCCCCTCTCGCCAAAGGAATGCAAGGTCTGTTGAATGTCGTGAAGGAAGCAGTTC
CTCTGGAAGCTTCTTGAAGACAAACAACGTCTGTAGCGACCCTTTGCAGGCAGCGGAACCCCCCACCTGG
CGACAGGTGCCTCTGCGGCCAAAAGCCACGTGTATAAGATACACCTGCAAAGGCGGCACAACCCCAGTGC
CACGTTGTGAGTTGGATAGTTGTGGAAAGAGTCAAATGGCTCTCCTCAAGCGTATTCAACAAGGGGCTGA
AGGATGCCCAGAAGGTACCCCATTGTATGGGATCTGATCTGGGGCCTCGGTGCACATGCTTTACATGTGT
TTAGTCGAGGTTAAAAAAACGTCTAGGCCCCCCGAACCACGGGGACGTGGTTTTCCTTTGAAAAACACGA
TAATACCATGGTGAGCAAGGGCGAGGAGCTGTTCACCGGGGTGGTGCCCATCCTGGTCGAGCTGGACGGC
GACGTAAACGGCCACAAGTTCAGCGTGTCCGGCGAGGGCGAGGGCGATGCCACCTACGGCAAGCTGACCC
TGAAGTTCATCTGCACCACCGGCAAGCTGCCCGTGCCCTGGCCCACCCTCGTGACCACCCTGACCTACGG
CGTGCAGTGCTTCAGCCGCTACCCCGACCACATGAAGCAGCACGACTTCTTCAAGTCCGCCATGCCCGAA
GGCTACGTCCAGGAGCGCACCATCTTCTTCAAGGACGACGGCAACTACAAGACCCGCGCCGAGGTGAAGT
TCGAGGGCGACACCCTGGTGAACCGCATCGAGCTGAAGGGCATCGACTTCAAGGAGGACGGCAACATCCT
GGGGCACAAGCTGGAGTACAACTACAACAGCCACAACGTCTATATCATGGCCGACAAGCAGAAGAACGGC
ATCAAGGTGAACTTCAAGATCCGCCACAACATCGAGGACGGCAGCGTGCAGCTCGCCGACCACTACCAGC
AGAACACCCCCATCGGCGACGGCCCCGTGCTGCTGCCCGACAACCACTACCTGAGCACCCAGTCCGCCCT
GAGCAAAGACCCCAACGAGAAGCGCGATCACATGGTCCTGCTGGAGTTCGTGACCGCCGCCGGGATCACT
CTCGGCATGGACGAGCTGTACAAGTAAGCGGCCGCGACTCTAGAGTCGACCTGCAGGCATGCAAGCTTCA
GGTAGCCGGCTAACGTTATCAAGCTTATCGATAATCAACCTCTGGATTACAAAATTTGTGAAAGATTGAC
TGGTATTCTTAACTATGTTGCTCCTTTTACGCTATGTGGATACGCTGCTTTAATGCCTTTGTATCATGCT
ATTGCTTCCCGTATGGCTTTCATTTTCTCCTCCTTGTATAAATCCTGGTTGCTGTCTCTTTATGAGGAGT
TGTGGCCCGTTGTCAGGCAACGTGGCGTGGTGTGCACTGTGTTTGCTGACGCAACCCCCACTGGTTGGGG
CATTGCCACCACCTGTCAGCTCCTTTCCGGGACTTTCGCTTTCCCCCTCCCTATTGCCACGGCGGAACTC
ATCGCCGCCTGCCTTGCCCGCTGCTGGACAGGGGCTCGGCTGTTGGGCACTGACAATTCCGTGGTGTTGT
CGGGGAAATCATCGTCCTTTCCTTGGCTGCTCGCCTGTGTTGCCACCTGGATTCTGCGCGGGACGTCCTT
CTGCTACGTCCCTTCGGCCCTCAATCCAGCGGACCTTCCTTCCCGCGGCCTGCTGCCGGCTCTGCGGCCT
CTTCCGCGTCTTCGCCTTCGCCCTCAGACGAGTCGGATCTCCCTTTGGGCCGCCTCCCCGCATCGATACC
GTCGACCTCGATCGAGACCTAGAAAAACATGGAGCAATCACAAGTAGCAATACAGCAGCTACCAATGCTG
ATTGTGCCTGGCTAGAAGCACAAGAGGAGGAGGAGGTGGGTTTTCCAGTCACACCTCAGGTACCTTTAAG
ACCAATGACTTACAAGGCAGCTGTAGATCTTAGCCACTTTTTAAAAGAAAAGGGGGGACTGGAAGGGCTA
ATTCACTCCCAACGAAGACAAGATCTGCTTTTTGCTTGTACTGGGTCTCTCTGGTTAGACCAGATCTGAG
CCTGGGAGCTCTCTGGCTAACTAGGGAACCCACTGCTTAAGCCTCAATAAAGCTTGCCTTGAGTGCTTCA
AGTAGTGTGTGCCCGTCTGTTGTGTGACTCTGGTAACTAGAGATCCCTCAGACCCTTTTAGTCAGTGTGG
AAAATCTCTAGCAGTAGTAGTTCATGTCATCTTATTATTCAGTATTTATAACTTGCAAAGAAATGAATAT
CAGAGAGTGAGAGGAACTTGTTTATTGCAGCTTATAATGGTTACAAATAAAGCAATAGCATCACAAATTT
CACAAATAAAGCATTTTTTTCACTGCATTCTAGTTGTGGTTTGTCCAAACTCATCAATGTATCTTATCAT
GTCTGGCTCTAGCTATCCCGCCCCTAACTCCGCCCATCCCGCCCCTAACTCCGCCCAGTTCCGCCCATTC
TCCGCCCCATGGCTGACTAATTTTTTTTATTTATGCAGAGGCCGAGGCCGCCTCGGCCTCTGAGCTATTC
CAGAAGTAGTGAGGAGGCTTTTTTGGAGGCCTAGGGACGTACCCAATTCGCCCTATAGTGAGTCGTATTA
GCATGTGAGCAAAAGGCCAGCATAAATCAAAAGAATAGACCGAGATAGGGT
[37 nt withheld, positions 6772-6808]
AAAGAACGTGGACTCCAACGTCAAAGG
[49 nt withheld, positions 6836-6884]
T
[91 nt withheld, positions 6886-6976]
G
[124 nt withheld, positions 6978-7101]
CAGGTGGCACTTTTCGGGGAAATGTGCGCGGAACCCCTATTTGTTTATTTTTCTAAATACATTCAAATAT
GTATCCGCTCATGAGACAATAACCCTGATAAATGCTTCAATAATATTGAAAAAGGAAGAGTATGAGTATT
CAACATTTCCGTGTCGCCCTTATTCCCTTTTTTGCGGCATTTTGCCTTCCTGTTTTTGCTCACCCAGAAA
CGCTGGTGAAAGTAAAAGATGCTGAAGATCAGTTGGGTGCACGAGTGGGTTACATCGAACTGGATCTCAA
CAGCGGTAAGATCCTTGAGAGTTTTCGCCCCGAAGAACGTTTTCCAATGATGAGCACTTTTAAAGTTCTG
CTATGTGGCGCGGTATTATCCCGTATTGACGCCGGGCAAGAGCAACTCGGTCGCCGCATACACTATTCTC
AGAATGACTTGGTTGAGTACTCACCAGTCACAGAAAAGCATCTTACGGATGGCATGACAGTAAGAGAATT
ATGCAGTGCTGCCATAACCATGAGTGATAACACTGCGGCCAACTTACTTCTGACAACGATCGGAGGACCG
AAGGAGCTAACCGCTTTTTTGCACAACATGGGGGATCATGTAACTCGCCTTGATCGTTGGGAACCGAAGC
TGAATGAAGCCATACCAAACGACGAGCGTGACACCACGATGCCTGTAGCAATGGCAACAACGTTGCGCAA
ACTATTAACTGGCGAACTACTTACTCTAGCTTCCCGGCAACAATTAATAGACTGGATGGAGGCGGATAAA
GTTGCAGGACCACTTCTGCGCTCGGCCCTTCCGGCTGGCTGGTTTATTGCTGATAAATCTGGAGCCGGTG
AGCGTGGGTCTCGCGGTATCATTGCAGCACTGGGGCCAGATGGTAAGCCCTCCCGTATCGTAGTTATCTA
CACGACGGGGAGTCAGGCAACTATGGATGAACGAAATAGACAGATCGCTGAGATAGGTGCCTCACTGATT
AAGCATTGGTAACTGTCAGACCAAGTTTACTCATATATACTTTAGATTGATTTAAAACTTCATTTTTAAT
TTAAAAGGATCTAGGTGAAGATCCTTTTTGATAATCTCATGACCAAAATCCCTTAACGTGAGTTTTCGTT
CCACTGAGCGTCAGACCCCGTAGAAAAGATCAAAGGATCTTCTTGAGATCCTTTTTTTCTGCGCGTAATC
TGCTGCTTGCAAACAAAAAAACCACCGCTACCAGCGGTGGTTTGTTTGCCGGATCAAGAGCTACCAACTC
TTTTTCCGAAGGTAACTGGCTTCAGCAGAGCGCAGATACCAAATACTGTCCTTCTAGTGTAGCCGTAGTT
AGGCCACCACTTCAAGAACTCTGTAGCACCGCCTACATACCTCGCTCTGCTAATCCTGTTACCAGTGGCT
GCTGCCAGTGGCGATAAGTCGTGTCTTACCGGGTTGGACTCAAGACGATAGTTACCGGATAAGGCGCAGC
GGTCGGGCTGAACGGGGGGTTCGTGCACACAGCCCAGCTTGGAGCGAACGACCTACACCGAACTGAGATA
CCTACAGCGTGAGCTATGAGAAAGCGCCACGCTTCCCGAAGGGAGAAAGGCGGACAGGTATCCGGTAAGC
GGCAGGGTCGGAACAGGAGAGCGCACGAGGGAGCTTCCAGGGGGAAACGCCTGGTATCTTTATAGTCCTG
TCGGGTTTCGCCACCTCTGACTTGAGCGTCGATTTTTGTGATGCTCGTCAGGGGGGCGGAGCCTATGGAA
AAACGCCAGCAACGCGGCCTTTTTACGGTTCCTGGCCTTTTGCTGGCCTTTTGCTCACATGTTCTTTCCT
GCGTTATCCCCTGATTCTGTGGATAACCGTATTACCGCCATGCATTAGTTATTAATAGTAATCAATTACG
GGGTCATTAGTTCATAGCCCATATATGGAGTTCCGCGTTACATAACTTACGGTAAATGGCCCGCCTGGCT
GACCGCCCAACGACCCCCGCCCATTGACGTCAATAATGACGTATGTTCCCATAGTAACGCCAATAGGGAC
TTTCCATTGACGTCAATGGGTGGAGTATTTACGGTAAACTGCCCACTTGGCAGTACATCAAGTGTATCAT
ATGCCAAGTACGCCCCCTATTGACGTCAATGACGGTAAATGGCCCGCCTGGCATTATGCCCAGTACATGA
CCTTATGGGACTTTCCTACTTGGCAGTACATCTACGTATTAGTCATCGCTATTACCATGGTGATGCGGTT
TTGGCAGTACATCAATGGGCGTGGATAGCGGTTTGACTCACGGGGATTTCCAAGTCTCCACCCCATTGAC
GTCAATGGGAGTTTGTTTTGGCACCAAAATCAACGGGACTTTCCAAAATGTCGTAACAACTCCGCCCCAT
TGACGCAAATGGGCGGTAGGCGTGTACGGTGGGAGGTCTATATAAGCAGCGCGTTTTGCCTGTACTGGGT
CTCTCTGGTTAGACCAGATCTGAGCCTGGGAGCTCTCTGGCTAACTAGGGAACCCACTGCTTAAGCCTCA
ATAAAGCTTGCCTTGAGTGCTTCAAGTAGTGTGTGCCCGTCTGTTGTGTGACTCTGGTAACTAGAGATCC
CTCAGACCCTTTTAGTCAGTGTGGAAAATCTCTAGCAGTGGCGCCCGAACAGGGACTTGAAAGCGAAAGG
GAAACCAGAGGAGCTCTCTCGACGCAGGACTCGGCTTGCTGAAGCGCGCACGGCAAGAGGCGAGGGGCGG
CGACTGGTGAGTACGCCAAAAATTTTGACTAGCGGAGGCTAGAAGGAGAGAGATGGGTGCGAGAGCGTCA
GTATTAAGCGGGGGAGAATTAGATCGCGATGGGAAAAAATTCGGTTAAGGCCAGGGGGAAAGAAAAAATA
TAAATTAAAACATATAGTATGGGCAAGCAGGGAGCTAGAACGATTCGCAGTTAATCCTGGCCTGTTAGAA
ACATCAGAAGGCTGTAGACAAATACTGGGACAGCTACAACCATCCCTTCAGACAGGATCAGAAGAACTTA
GATCATTATATAATACAGTAGCAACCCTCTATTGTGTGCATCAAAGGATAGAGATAAAAGACACCAAGGA
AGCTTTAGACAAGATAGAGGAAGAGCAAAACAAAAGTAAGACCACCGCACAGCAAGCGGCCGGCCGCGCT
GATCTTCAGACCTGGAGGAGGAGATATGAGGGACAATTGGAGAAGTGAATTATATAAATATAAAGTAGTA
AAAATTGAACCATTAGGAGTAGCACCCACCAAGGCAAAGAGAAGAGTGGTGCAGAGAGAAAAAAGAGCAG
TGGGAATAGGAGCTTTGTTCCTTGGGTTCTTGGGAGCAGCAGGAAGCACTATGGGCGCAGCGTCAATGAC
GCTGACGGTACAGGCCAGACAATTATTGTCTGGTATAGTGCAGCAGCAGAACAATTTGCTGAGGGCTATT
GAGGCGCAACAGCATCTGTTGCAACTCACAGTCTGGGGCATCAAGCAGCTCCAGGCAAGAATCCTGGCTG
TGGAAAGATACCTAAAGGATCAACAGCTCCTGGGGATTTGGGGTTGCTCTGGAAAACTCATTTGCACCAC
TGCTGTGCCTTGGAATGCTAGTTGGAGTAATAAATCTCTGGAACAGATTTGGAATCACACGACCTGGATG
GAGTGGGACAGAGAAATTAACAATTACACAAGCTTAATACACTCCTTAATTGAAGAATCGCAAAACCAGC
AAGAAAAGAATGAACAAGAATTATTGGAATTAGATAAATGGGCAAGTTTGTGGAATTGGTTTAACATAAC
AAATTGGCTGTGGTATATAAAATTATTCATAATGATAGTAGGAGGCTTGGTAGGTTTAAGAATAGTTTTT
GCTGTACTTTCTATAGTGAATAGAGTTAGGCAGGGATATTCACCATTATCGTTTCAGACCCACCTCCCAA
CCCCGAGGG
