Features (pLannotate 1.2.2; 30 found; start..end, strand, type, name):
      1..127     +  promoter       chicken β-actin promoter (fragment): contains a 21-bp deletion relative to the standard chicken β-actin promoter
    128..1144    +  intron         chimeric intron: chimera between introns from chicken β-actin and rabbit β-globin
   1261..1281    +  protein_bind   attB1: mutant version of attB; core recombination site for the Gateway® BP reaction BP Clonase™
   1287..2963    +  CDS            CHAF1B: CAF1B_HUMAN - Also known as CAF1A, CAF1P60, MPHOSPH7, MPP7. Experimental evidence at protein level: Swiss-Prot protein existence level 1. Complex that is thought to mediate chromatin assembly in DNA replication and DNA repair. Assembles histone octamers onto replicating DNA in vitro. CAF-1 performs the first step of the nucleosome assembly process, bringing newly synthesized histones H3 and H4 to replicating DNA; histones H2A/H2B can bind to this chromatin precursor subsequent to DNA replication to complete the histone octamer. From Homo sapiens (Human).
   2968..2992    -  protein_bind   attB2: mutant version of attB; recombination site for the Gateway® BP reaction BP Clonase™
   3015..3035    +  CDS            FLAG (fragment): FLAG® epitope tag, followed by an enterokinase cleavage site
   3059..3619    +  misc_feature   IRES: internal ribosome entry site (IRES) of the encephalomyocarditis virus (EMCV)
   3622..4341    +  CDS            EGFP: the original enhanced GFP (Yang et al., 1996) mammalian codon-optimized
   4353..4383    +  misc_feature   MCS (fragment): pUC18/19 multiple cloning site
   4418..5006    +  misc_feature   WPRE: woodchuck hepatitis virus posttranscriptional regulatory element
   5007..5026    +  misc_feature   MCS (fragment): pBluescript multiple cloning site
   5028..5213    +  CDS            nef (fragment): NEF_HV1Z2 - Experimental evidence at protein level: Swiss-Prot protein existence level 1. Extracellular Nef protein targets CD4(+) T-lymphocytes for apoptosis by interacting with CXCR4 surface receptors. From Human immunodeficiency virus type 1 group M subtype D (isolate Z2/CDC-Z34) (HIV-1).
   5215..5448    +  LTR            3' LTR (ΔU3): self-inactivating 3' long terminal repeat (LTR) from HIV-1
   5520..5641    +  polyA_signal   SV40 poly(A) signal: SV40 polyadenylation signal
   5681..5816    +  rep_origin     SV40 ori: SV40 origin of replication
   5837..5855    -  promoter       T7 promoter: promoter for bacteriophage T7 RNA polymerase
   5878..6236    -  rep_origin     f1 ori (sequence partly withheld): f1 bacteriophage origin of replication; arrow indicates direction of (+) strand synthesis
   6263..6367    +  promoter       AmpR promoter: bla
   6368..7228    +  CDS            AmpR: β-lactamase; bla; confers resistance to ampicillin, carbenicillin, and related antibiotics
   7399..7987    +  rep_origin     ori: high-copy-number ColE1/pMB1/pBR322/pUC origin of replication
   8162..8465    +  enhancer       CMV enhancer: human cytomegalovirus immediate early enhancer
   8466..8665    +  promoter       CMV promoter: human cytomegalovirus (CMV) immediate early promoter
   8683..8863    +  LTR            5' LTR (truncated): truncated 5' long terminal repeat (LTR) from HIV-1
   8910..9035    +  misc_feature   HIV-1 Ψ: packaging signal of human immunodeficiency virus type 1
   9019..9357    +  CDS            HIV-1 gag (fragment): gag protein from human immunodeficiency virus 1; gag
   9532..9765    +  misc_feature   RRE: The Rev response element (RRE) of HIV-1 allows for Rev-dependent mRNA export from the nucleus to the cytoplasm.
  10142..10242   +  CDS            Rev (fragment): human immunodeficiency virus 1 (HIV-1) Rev protein; rev; enhances nuclear export of unspliced and incompletely spliced viral mRNAs
  10292..10409   +  misc_feature   cPPT/CTS: central polypurine tract and central termination sequence of HIV-1
  10507..10886   +  enhancer       CMV enhancer: human cytomegalovirus immediate early enhancer
  10888..9       +  promoter       chicken β-actin promoter (fragment) (across the origin): No description available
>Addgene plasmid #177009 | CHAF1B_pLENTI-CAG-IRES-GFP | addgene full sequence | sequence record 351440 | Addgene NGS Result
GGGGCGGGGCGGGGCGAGGCGGAGAGGTGCGGCGGCAGCCAATCAGAGCGGCGCGCTCCGAAAGTTTCCT
TTTATGGCGAGGCGGCGGCGGCGGCGGCCCTATAAAAAGCGAAGCGCGCGGCGGGCGGGAGTCGCTGCGC
GCTGCCTTCGCCCCGTGCCCCGCTCCGCCGCCGCCTCGCGCCGCCCGCCCCGGCTCTGACTGACCGCGTT
ACTCCCACAGGTGAGCGGGCGGGACGGCCCTTCTCCTCCGGGCTGTAATTAGCGCTTGGTTTAATGACGG
CTTGTTTCTTTTCTGTGGCTGCGTGAAAGCCTTGAGGGGCTCCGGGAGGGCCCTTTGTGCGGGGGGAGCG
GCTCGGGGGGTGCGTGCGTGTGTGTGTGCGTGGGGAGCGCCGCGTGCGGCTCCGCGCTGCCCGGCGGCTG
TGAGCGCTGCGGGCGCGGCGCGGGGCTTTGTGCGCTCCGCAGTGTGCGCGAGGGGAGCGCGGCCGGGGGC
GGTGCCCCGCGGTGCGGGGGGGGCTGCGAGGGGAACAAAGGCTGCGTGCGGGGTGTGTGCGTGGGGGGGT
GAGCAGGGGGTGTGGGCGCGTCGGTCGGGCTGCAACCCCCCCTGCACCCCCCTCCCCGAGTTGCTGAGCA
CGGCCCGGCTTCGGGTGCGGGGCTCCGTACGGGGCGTGGCGCGGGGCTCGCCGTGCCGGGCGGGGGGTGG
CGGCAGGTGGGGGTGCCGGGCGGGGCGGGGCCGCCTCGGGCCGGGGAGGGCTCGGGGGAGGGGCGCGGCG
GCCCCCGGAGCGCCGGCGGCTGTCGAGGCGCGGCGAGCCGCAGCCATTGCCTTTTATGGTAATCGTGCGA
GAGGGCGCAGGGACTTCCTTTGTCCCAAATCTGTGCGGAGCCGAAATCTGGGAGGCGCCGCCGCACCCCC
TCTAGCGGGCGCGGGGCGAAGCGGTGCGGCGCCGGCAGGAAGGAAATGGGCGGGGAGGGCCTTCGTGCGT
CGCCGCGCCGCCGTCCCCTTCTCCCTCTCCAGCCTCGGGGCTGTCCGCGGGGGGACGGCTGCCTTCGGGG
GGGACGGGGCAGGGCGGGGTTCGGCTTCTGGCGTGTGACCGGCGGCTCTAGAGCCTCTGCTAACCATGTT
CATGCCTTCTTCTTTTTCCTACAGCTCCTGGGCAACGTGCTGGTTATTGTGCTGTCTCATCATTTTGGCA
AAGAATTCCCCTAGCCGCGGAATCTAGACTGCCGGATCGAATTGTCGACGAATTCGGATCTGGCCAATCA
CAAGTTTGTACAAAAAAGCAGGCACCATGAAAGTCATCACTTGTGAAATAGCCTGGCACAACAAGGAGCC
CGTGTACAGCCTGGACTTCCAGCATGGGACGGCTGGGAGGATCCACAGACTGGCGTCTGCCGGCGTGGAC
ACCAATGTCAGGATCTGGAAGGTAGAAAAGGGACCAGATGGAAAAGCCATCGTGGAATTTTTGTCCAATC
TTGCTCGTCATACCAAAGCCGTCAATGTTGTGCGTTTTTCTCCAACTGGGGAAATTTTAGCATCGGGAGG
AGATGATGCTGTCATCCTATTGTGGAAGGTGAATGATAACAAGGAGCCGGAGCAGATCGCTTTTCAGGAT
GAGGACGAGGCCCAGCTGAACAAGGAGAACTGGACGGTTGTGAAGACTCTGCGGGGCCACTTAGAAGATG
TGTATGATATTTGCTGGGCAACTGATGGGAATTTAATGGCTTCTGCCTCTGTGGATAACACAGCCATCAT
ATGGGATGTCAGCAAAGGACAAAAGATATCAATTTTTAATGAACATAAAAGTTATGTCCAAGGAGTAACC
TGGGACCCTTTGGGTCAATATGTTGCTACTCTGAGCTGTGACAGGGTGCTGCGAGTATACAGTATACAGA
AGAAGCGTGTGGCTTTCAATGTTTCGAAGATGCTGTCTGGAATAGGGGCTGAAGGAGAGGCAAGAAGCTA
CCGGATGTTTCACGACGACAGCATGAAGTCTTTCTTCCGTAGACTGAGTTTCACTCCCGACGGATCTTTG
CTTCTCACGCCAGCTGGATGTGTGGAATCTGGTGAAAATGTAATGAATACCACTTATGTTTTCTCCAGGA
AGAATCTTAAAAGGCCCATCGCTCATCTTCCATGTCCTGGAAAAGCCACTCTTGCTGTTCGCTGCTGTCC
GGTCTACTTTGAACTGAGGCCAGTGGTGGAAACGGGTGTGGAGCTGATGAGTCTGCCCTACCGCCTGGTG
TTTGCTGTGGCCTCGGAGGATTCCGTGCTTCTGTATGACACCCAGCAGTCCTTCCCTTTTGGTTACGTGT
CTAATATACATTACCACACCCTCAGTGACATTTCATGGTCCAGCGATGGTGCCTTCCTGGCCATTTCTTC
CACGGACGGTTACTGCTCATTTGTGACATTTGAGAAAGATGAACTTGGAATTCCTTTGAAAGAGAAGCCA
GTTTTGAACATGAGAACTCCTGATACAGCAAAGAAAACCAAGAGTCAGACACATCGAGGGTCTTCGCCAG
GACCCAGACCGGTAGAGGGAACCCCTGCCAGCAGAACCCAAGACCCCAGCAGCCCCGGCACGACTCCCCC
TCAGGCCAGACAGGCCCCAGCCCCAACAGTCATCAGGGACCCTCCCTCCATCACTCCTGCTGTCAAAAGC
CCCTTGCCGGGGCCTTCGGAGGAGAAGACCCTGCAGCCCAGTAGTCAAAACACAAAAGCCCACCCATCCC
GGAGGGTCACTCTGAACACACTGCAAGCCTGGAGCAAGACAACACCCCGGAGAATAAACTTAACACCCTT
AAAGACGGACACTCCACCAAGTTCTGTACCAACCAGTGTGATTTCCACCCCTTCTACAGAAGAAATTCAG
TCAGAGACGCCTGGAGACGCTCAGGGCAGTCCCCCAGAGCTAAAGCGGCCCAGACTCGATGAAAACAAAG
GAGGCACGGAAAGTCTGGACCCTTAGAACCCAGCTTTCTTGTACAAAGTGGTGGGAGGAGGTGGATCTGG
CGACTACAAGGACGACGATGACAAGTGACTCGAGCGGGATCAATTCCGCCCCCCCCCTAACGTTACTGGC
CGAAGCCGCTTGGAATAAGGCCGGTGTGCGTTTGTCTATATGTTATTTTCCACCATATTGCCGTCTTTTG
GCAATGTGAGGGCCCGGAAACCTGGCCCTGTCTTCTTGACGAGCATTCCTAGGGGTCTTTCCCCTCTCGC
CAAAGGAATGCAAGGTCTGTTGAATGTCGTGAAGGAAGCAGTTCCTCTGGAAGCTTCTTGAAGACAAACA
ACGTCTGTAGCGACCCTTTGCAGGCAGCGGAACCCCCCACCTGGCGACAGGTGCCTCTGCGGCCAAAAGC
CACGTGTATAAGATACACCTGCAAAGGCGGCACAACCCCAGTGCCACGTTGTGAGTTGGATAGTTGTGGA
AAGAGTCAAATGGCTCTCCTCAAGCGTATTCAACAAGGGGCTGAAGGATGCCCAGAAGGTACCCCATTGT
ATGGGATCTGATCTGGGGCCTCGGTGCACATGCTTTACATGTGTTTAGTCGAGGTTAAAAAAACGTCTAG
GCCCCCCGAACCACGGGGACGTGGTTTTCCTTTGAAAAACACGATAATACCATGGTGAGCAAGGGCGAGG
AGCTGTTCACCGGGGTGGTGCCCATCCTGGTCGAGCTGGACGGCGACGTAAACGGCCACAAGTTCAGCGT
GTCCGGCGAGGGCGAGGGCGATGCCACCTACGGCAAGCTGACCCTGAAGTTCATCTGCACCACCGGCAAG
CTGCCCGTGCCCTGGCCCACCCTCGTGACCACCCTGACCTACGGCGTGCAGTGCTTCAGCCGCTACCCCG
ACCACATGAAGCAGCACGACTTCTTCAAGTCCGCCATGCCCGAAGGCTACGTCCAGGAGCGCACCATCTT
CTTCAAGGACGACGGCAACTACAAGACCCGCGCCGAGGTGAAGTTCGAGGGCGACACCCTGGTGAACCGC
ATCGAGCTGAAGGGCATCGACTTCAAGGAGGACGGCAACATCCTGGGGCACAAGCTGGAGTACAACTACA
ACAGCCACAACGTCTATATCATGGCCGACAAGCAGAAGAACGGCATCAAGGTGAACTTCAAGATCCGCCA
CAACATCGAGGACGGCAGCGTGCAGCTCGCCGACCACTACCAGCAGAACACCCCCATCGGCGACGGCCCC
GTGCTGCTGCCCGACAACCACTACCTGAGCACCCAGTCCGCCCTGAGCAAAGACCCCAACGAGAAGCGCG
ATCACATGGTCCTGCTGGAGTTCGTGACCGCCGCCGGGATCACTCTCGGCATGGACGAGCTGTACAAGTA
AAGCGGCCGCGACTCTAGAGTCGACCTGCAGGCATGCAAGCTTCAGGTAGCCGGCTAACGTTATCAAGCT
TATCGATAATCAACCTCTGGATTACAAAATTTGTGAAAGATTGACTGGTATTCTTAACTATGTTGCTCCT
TTTACGCTATGTGGATACGCTGCTTTAATGCCTTTGTATCATGCTATTGCTTCCCGTATGGCTTTCATTT
TCTCCTCCTTGTATAAATCCTGGTTGCTGTCTCTTTATGAGGAGTTGTGGCCCGTTGTCAGGCAACGTGG
CGTGGTGTGCACTGTGTTTGCTGACGCAACCCCCACTGGTTGGGGCATTGCCACCACCTGTCAGCTCCTT
TCCGGGACTTTCGCTTTCCCCCTCCCTATTGCCACGGCGGAACTCATCGCCGCCTGCCTTGCCCGCTGCT
GGACAGGGGCTCGGCTGTTGGGCACTGACAATTCCGTGGTGTTGTCGGGGAAATCATCGTCCTTTCCTTG
GCTGCTCGCCTGTGTTGCCACCTGGATTCTGCGCGGGACGTCCTTCTGCTACGTCCCTTCGGCCCTCAAT
CCAGCGGACCTTCCTTCCCGCGGCCTGCTGCCGGCTCTGCGGCCTCTTCCGCGTCTTCGCCTTCGCCCTC
AGACGAGTCGGATCTCCCTTTGGGCCGCCTCCCCGCATCGATACCGTCGACCTCGATCGAGACCTAGAAA
AACATGGAGCAATCACAAGTAGCAATACAGCAGCTACCAATGCTGATTGTGCCTGGCTAGAAGCACAAGA
GGAGGAGGAGGTGGGTTTTCCAGTCACACCTCAGGTACCTTTAAGACCAATGACTTACAAGGCAGCTGTA
GATCTTAGCCACTTTTTAAAAGAAAAGGGGGGACTGGAAGGGCTAATTCACTCCCAACGAAGACAAGATC
TGCTTTTTGCTTGTACTGGGTCTCTCTGGTTAGACCAGATCTGAGCCTGGGAGCTCTCTGGCTAACTAGG
GAACCCACTGCTTAAGCCTCAATAAAGCTTGCCTTGAGTGCTTCAAGTAGTGTGTGCCCGTCTGTTGTGT
GACTCTGGTAACTAGAGATCCCTCAGACCCTTTTAGTCAGTGTGGAAAATCTCTAGCAGTAGTAGTTCAT
GTCATCTTATTATTCAGTATTTATAACTTGCAAAGAAATGAATATCAGAGAGTGAGAGGAACTTGTTTAT
TGCAGCTTATAATGGTTACAAATAAAGCAATAGCATCACAAATTTCACAAATAAAGCATTTTTTTCACTG
CATTCTAGTTGTGGTTTGTCCAAACTCATCAATGTATCTTATCATGTCTGGCTCTAGCTATCCCGCCCCT
AACTCCGCCCATCCCGCCCCTAACTCCGCCCAGTTCCGCCCATTCTCCGCCCCATGGCTGACTAATTTTT
TTTATTTATGCAGAGGCCGAGGCCGCCTCGGCCTCTGAGCTATTCCAGAAGTAGTGAGGAGGCTTTTTTG
GAGGCCTAGGGACGTACCCAATTCGCCCTATAGTGAGTCGTATTAGCATGTGAGCAAAAGGCCAGCATAA
ATCAAAAGAATAGACCGAGATAGGGT
[37 nt withheld, positions 5907-5943]
AAAGAACGTGGACTCCAACGTCAAAGG
[49 nt withheld, positions 5971-6019]
T
[91 nt withheld, positions 6021-6111]
G
[124 nt withheld, positions 6113-6236]
CAGGTGGCACTTTTCGGGGAAATGTGCGCGGAACCCCTATTTGTTTATTTTTCTAAATACATTCAAATAT
GTATCCGCTCATGAGACAATAACCCTGATAAATGCTTCAATAATATTGAAAAAGGAAGAGTATGAGTATT
CAACATTTCCGTGTCGCCCTTATTCCCTTTTTTGCGGCATTTTGCCTTCCTGTTTTTGCTCACCCAGAAA
CGCTGGTGAAAGTAAAAGATGCTGAAGATCAGTTGGGTGCACGAGTGGGTTACATCGAACTGGATCTCAA
CAGCGGTAAGATCCTTGAGAGTTTTCGCCCCGAAGAACGTTTTCCAATGATGAGCACTTTTAAAGTTCTG
CTATGTGGCGCGGTATTATCCCGTATTGACGCCGGGCAAGAGCAACTCGGTCGCCGCATACACTATTCTC
AGAATGACTTGGTTGAGTACTCACCAGTCACAGAAAAGCATCTTACGGATGGCATGACAGTAAGAGAATT
ATGCAGTGCTGCCATAACCATGAGTGATAACACTGCGGCCAACTTACTTCTGACAACGATCGGAGGACCG
AAGGAGCTAACCGCTTTTTTGCACAACATGGGGGATCATGTAACTCGCCTTGATCGTTGGGAACCGAAGC
TGAATGAAGCCATACCAAACGACGAGCGTGACACCACGATGCCTGTAGCAATGGCAACAACGTTGCGCAA
ACTATTAACTGGCGAACTACTTACTCTAGCTTCCCGGCAACAATTAATAGACTGGATGGAGGCGGATAAA
GTTGCAGGACCACTTCTGCGCTCGGCCCTTCCGGCTGGCTGGTTTATTGCTGATAAATCTGGAGCCGGTG
AGCGTGGGTCTCGCGGTATCATTGCAGCACTGGGGCCAGATGGTAAGCCCTCCCGTATCGTAGTTATCTA
CACGACGGGGAGTCAGGCAACTATGGATGAACGAAATAGACAGATCGCTGAGATAGGTGCCTCACTGATT
AAGCATTGGTAACTGTCAGACCAAGTTTACTCATATATACTTTAGATTGATTTAAAACTTCATTTTTAAT
TTAAAAGGATCTAGGTGAAGATCCTTTTTGATAATCTCATGACCAAAATCCCTTAACGTGAGTTTTCGTT
CCACTGAGCGTCAGACCCCGTAGAAAAGATCAAAGGATCTTCTTGAGATCCTTTTTTTCTGCGCGTAATC
TGCTGCTTGCAAACAAAAAAACCACCGCTACCAGCGGTGGTTTGTTTGCCGGATCAAGAGCTACCAACTC
TTTTTCCGAAGGTAACTGGCTTCAGCAGAGCGCAGATACCAAATACTGTTCTTCTAGTGTAGCCGTAGTT
AGGCCACCACTTCAAGAACTCTGTAGCACCGCCTACATACCTCGCTCTGCTAATCCTGTTACCAGTGGCT
GCTGCCAGTGGCGATAAGTCGTGTCTTACCGGGTTGGACTCAAGACGATAGTTACCGGATAAGGCGCAGC
GGTCGGGCTGAACGGGGGGTTCGTGCACACAGCCCAGCTTGGAGCGAACGACCTACACCGAACTGAGATA
CCTACAGCGTGAGCTATGAGAAAGCGCCACGCTTCCCGAAGGGAGAAAGGCGGACAGGTATCCGGTAAGC
GGCAGGGTCGGAACAGGAGAGCGCACGAGGGAGCTTCCAGGGGGAAACGCCTGGTATCTTTATAGTCCTG
TCGGGTTTCGCCACCTCTGACTTGAGCGTCGATTTTTGTGATGCTCGTCAGGGGGGCGGAGCCTATGGAA
AAACGCCAGCAACGCGGCCTTTTTACGGTTCCTGGCCTTTTGCTGGCCTTTTGCTCACATGTTCTTTCCT
GCGTTATCCCCTGATTCTGTGGATAACCGTATTACCGCCATGCATTAGTTATTAATAGTAATCAATTACG
GGGTCATTAGTTCATAGCCCATATATGGAGTTCCGCGTTACATAACTTACGGTAAATGGCCCGCCTGGCT
GACCGCCCAACGACCCCCGCCCATTGACGTCAATAATGACGTATGTTCCCATAGTAACGCCAATAGGGAC
TTTCCATTGACGTCAATGGGTGGAGTATTTACGGTAAACTGCCCACTTGGCAGTACATCAAGTGTATCAT
ATGCCAAGTACGCCCCCTATTGACGTCAATGACGGTAAATGGCCCGCCTGGCATTATGCCCAGTACATGA
CCTTATGGGACTTTCCTACTTGGCAGTACATCTACGTATTAGTCATCGCTATTACCATGGTGATGCGGTT
TTGGCAGTACATCAATGGGCGTGGATAGCGGTTTGACTCACGGGGATTTCCAAGTCTCCACCCCATTGAC
GTCAATGGGAGTTTGTTTTGGCACCAAAATCAACGGGACTTTCCAAAATGTCGTAACAACTCCGCCCCAT
TGACGCAAATGGGCGGTAGGCGTGTACGGTGGGAGGTCTATATAAGCAGCGCGTTTTGCCTGTACTGGGT
CTCTCTGGTTAGACCAGATCTGAGCCTGGGAGCTCTCTGGCTAACTAGGGAACCCACTGCTTAAGCCTCA
ATAAAGCTTGCCTTGAGTGCTTCAAGTAGTGTGTGCCCGTCTGTTGTGTGACTCTGGTAACTAGAGATCC
CTCAGACCCTTTTAGTCAGTGTGGAAAATCTCTAGCAGTGGCGCCCGAACAGGGACTTGAAAGCGAAAGG
GAAACCAGAGGAGCTCTCTCGACGCAGGACTCGGCTTGCTGAAGCGCGCACGGCAAGAGGCGAGGGGCGG
CGACTGGTGAGTACGCCAAAAATTTTGACTAGCGGAGGCTAGAAGGAGAGAGATGGGTGCGAGAGCGTCA
GTATTAAGCGGGGGAGAATTAGATCGCGATGGGAAAAAATTCGGTTAAGGCCAGGGGGAAAGAAAAAATA
TAAATTAAAACATATAGTATGGGCAAGCAGGGAGCTAGAACGATTCGCAGTTAATCCTGGCCTGTTAGAA
ACATCAGAAGGCTGTAGACAAATACTGGGACAGCTACAACCATCCCTTCAGACAGGATCAGAAGAACTTA
GATCATTATATAATACAGTAGCAACCCTCTATTGTGTGCATCAAAGGATAGAGATAAAAGACACCAAGGA
AGCTTTAGACAAGATAGAGGAAGAGCAAAACAAAAGTAAGACCACCGCACAGCAAGCGGCCGGCCGCTGA
TCTTCAGACCTGGAGGAGGAGATATGAGGGACAATTGGAGAAGTGAATTATATAAATATAAAGTAGTAAA
AATTGAACCATTAGGAGTAGCACCCACCAAGGCAAAGAGAAGAGTGGTGCAGAGAGAAAAAAGAGCAGTG
GGAATAGGAGCTTTGTTCCTTGGGTTCTTGGGAGCAGCAGGAAGCACTATGGGCGCAGCGTCAATGACGC
TGACGGTACAGGCCAGACAATTATTGTCTGGTATAGTGCAGCAGCAGAACAATTTGCTGAGGGCTATTGA
GGCGCAACAGCATCTGTTGCAACTCACAGTCTGGGGCATCAAGCAGCTCCAGGCAAGAATCCTGGCTGTG
GAAAGATACCTAAAGGATCAACAGCTCCTGGGGATTTGGGGTTGCTCTGGAAAACTCATTTGCACCACTG
CTGTGCCTTGGAATGCTAGTTGGAGTAATAAATCTCTGGAACAGATTTGGAATCACACGACCTGGATGGA
GTGGGACAGAGAAATTAACAATTACACAAGCTTAATACACTCCTTAATTGAAGAATCGCAAAACCAGCAA
GAAAAGAATGAACAAGAATTATTGGAATTAGATAAATGGGCAAGTTTGTGGAATTGGTTTAACATAACAA
ATTGGCTGTGGTATATAAAATTATTCATAATGATAGTAGGAGGCTTGGTAGGTTTAAGAATAGTTTTTGC
TGTACTTTCTATAGTGAATAGAGTTAGGCAGGGATATTCACCATTATCGTTTCAGACCCACCTCCCAACC
CCGAGGGGACCCGACAGGCCCGAAGGAATAGAAGAAGAAGGTGGAGAGAGAGACAGAGACAGATCCATTC
GATTAGTGAACGGATCGGCACTGCGTGCGCCAATTCTGCAGACAAATGGCAGTATTCATCCACAATTTTA
AAAGAAAAGGGGGGATTGGGGGGTACAGTGCAGGGGAAAGAATAGTAGACATAATAGCAACAGACATACA
AACTAAAGAATTACAAAAACAAATTACAAAAATTCAAAATTTTCGGGTTTATTACAGGGACAGCAGAGAT
CCAGTTTGGTTAGTACCGGGCCCGCTCTAGCCCTAGATTTAAATCGATGTACGGGCCAGATATACGCGTT
GACATTGATTATTGACTAGTTATTAATAGTAATCAATTACGGGGTCATTAGTTCATAGCCCATATATGGA
GTTCCGCGTTACATAACTTACGGTAAATGGCCCGCCTGGCTGACCGCCCAACGACCCCCGCCCATTGACG
TCAATAATGACGTATGTTCCCATAGTAACGCCAATAGGGACTTTCCATTGACGTCAATGGGTGGAGTATT
TACGGTAAACTGCCCACTTGGCAGTACATCAAGTGTATCATATGCCAAGTACGCCCCCTATTGACGTCAA
TGACGGTAAATGGCCCGCCTGGCATTATGCCCAGTACATGACCTTATGGGACTTTCCTACTTGGCAGTAC
ATCTACGTATTAGTCATCGCTATTACCATGGTCGAGGTGAGCCCCACGTTCTGCTTCACTCTCCCCATCT
CCCCCCCCTCCCCACCCCCAATTTTGTATTTATTTATTTTTTAATTATTTTGTGCAGCGATGGGGGCGGG
GGG
